Addgene plasmid #188145: pMXS-IRES-BLAST flag-CAD D1371A
Purpose: Expresses C-terminal flag-tagged human CAD D1371A in mammalian cells
Depositing lab: Richard Possemato. Depositing organization: NYU Grossman School of Medicine. Publication: Allosteric regulation of CAD modulates de novo pyrimidine synthesis during the cell cycle. Shin J, Mir H, Khurram MA, Fujihara KM, Dynlacht BD, Cardozo TJ, Possemato R. Nat Metab. 2023 Feb 6. doi: 10.1038/s42255-023-00735-9. PubMed 36747088.
Backbone
  Vector backbone: pMXS-IRES-BLAST
  Backbone size w/o insert (bp): 5623
  Vector type: Mammalian Expression, Retroviral
  Selectable markers: Blasticidin
Growth in bacteria
  Bacterial resistance: Ampicillin, 100 μg/mL
  Growth temperature: 37°C
  Growth strain: NEB Stable
  Copy number: High Copy
Gene/Insert
  Gene/Insert name: CAD (alt name: carbamoyl-phosphate synthetase 2, aspartate transcarbamylase, and dihydroorotase)
  Species: H. sapiens (human)
  Insert size (bp): 6702
  Mutation: TCC -> AGT silent mutations at nt439-441 eliminating PAM site for sgRNA target sequence 5'-ATTGGGGTCCAAGAATGGCA-3' and A -> C mutation at nt6034 for Asp1371 -> Ala mutation of CAD
  Entrez Gene: CAD (a.k.a. CDG1Z, DEE50, EIEE50, GATD4)
  Tag / fusion protein: Flag tag (N terminal on insert)
  Cloning method: Gibson Cloning
  Sequencing primers: 5′ AGTAGACGGCATCGCAGCTTGGATA; 3′ CGGAATTTACGTAGCGGCCGC
Terms and licenses: Academic/Nonprofit Terms; Industry Terms: Not Available to Industry
How to cite: pMXS-IRES-BLAST flag-CAD D1371A was a gift from Richard Possemato (Addgene plasmid # 188145 ; http://n2t.net/addgene:188145 ; RRID:Addgene_188145)
