[The description below was written by a language model from this plasmid's Addgene catalogue record and pLannotate feature annotations shown in this document.]
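Description:
pMXS-IRES-BLAST flag-CAD D1371A is a Moloney murine leukemia virus-based retroviral vector for stable expression of a mutant form of human CAD in mammalian cells. In bacteria it is maintained through a high-copy ColE1/pUC-type origin and selected with ampicillin via the β-lactamase gene and its own promoter. The viral portion comprises a 5' LTR, the MMLV packaging signal with an adjacent MESV Ψ fragment, a truncated gag lacking its start codon, and a pol segment carrying the splice acceptor. Together these allow the genomic RNA to be packaged when gag, pol and env are supplied in trans, and no separate internal promoter is annotated, so expression is presumably LTR-driven. A 3' LTR closes the proviral unit.

The payload is the roughly 6.7 kb CAD open reading frame, which encodes the multifunctional enzyme combining the glutamine amidotransferase, carbamoyl-phosphate synthetase, aspartate transcarbamylase and dihydroorotase activities of de novo pyrimidine synthesis. It carries an Asp1371-to-Ala substitution, plus silent changes that remove the PAM of an sgRNA target site. These silent changes should make the cDNA resistant to Cas9 cutting, which suits it to re-expression in cells whose endogenous CAD has been targeted. Downstream, an EMCV IRES links translation of blasticidin S deaminase to the same transcript, so blasticidin selection enriches for transduced, CAD-expressing cells.

The record is inconsistent about the Flag tag. The purpose statement calls it C-terminal, while the tag field lists it as N-terminal on the insert, and the feature table does not annotate the tag. The associated study concerns allosteric regulation of CAD during the cell cycle, but the record does not state the specific functional effect of D1371A.
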