Features (pLannotate 1.2.2; 14 found; start..end, strand, type, name):
     22..615     +  LTR            LTR: long terminal repeat from Moloney murine leukemia virus
    678..877     +  misc_feature   MMLV Ψ: packaging signal of Moloney murine leukemia virus (MMLV)
    929..1017    +  misc_feature   MESV Ψ (fragment): packaging signal of murine embryonic stem cell virus
   1094..1510    +  CDS            gag (truncated): truncated Moloney murine leukemia virus (MMLV) gag gene lacking the start codon
   1520..1894    +  misc_feature   pol region: Moloney murine leukemia virus (MMLV) pol region containing the splice acceptor site
   1923..8597    +  CDS            CAD: PYR1_HUMAN - Experimental evidence at protein level: Swiss-Prot protein existence level 1. This protein is a 'fusion' protein encoding four enzymatic activities of the pyrimidine pathway (GATase, CPSase, ATCase and DHOase). From Homo sapiens (Human).
   8798..9260    +  misc_feature   IRES: internal ribosome entry site (IRES) of the encephalomyocarditis virus (EMCV)
   9280..9669    +  CDS            BSD: blasticidin S deaminase; Aspergillus terreus BSD; confers resistance to blasticidin
   9718..9839    +  LTR            3' LTR (ΔU3) (fragment): self-inactivating 3' long terminal repeat (LTR) from Moloney murine leukemia virus
   9840..10309   +  LTR            LTR: long terminal repeat from Moloney murine leukemia virus
  10375..10427   -  CDS            lacI (fragment): lac repressor; lacI; The lac repressor binds to the lac operator to inhibit transcription in E. coli. This inhibition can be relieved by adding lactose or isopropyl-β-D-thiogalactopyranoside (IPTG).
  10610..11198   -  rep_origin     ori: high-copy-number ColE1/pMB1/pBR322/pUC origin of replication
  11362..12222   -  CDS            AmpR: β-lactamase; bla; confers resistance to ampicillin, carbenicillin, and related antibiotics
  12223..12327   -  promoter       AmpR promoter: bla
>Addgene plasmid #188145 | pMXS-IRES-BLAST flag-CAD D1371A | addgene full sequence | sequence record 372261 | Addgene NGS Result
CCCGAAAAGTGCCACCTGCATAATGAAAGACCCCACCTGTAGGTTTGGCAAGCTAGCTTAAGTAACGCCA
TTTTGCAAGGCATGGAAAAATACATAACTGAGAATAGAAAAGTTCAGATCAAGGTCAGGAACAGATGGAA
CAGCTGAATATGGGCCAAACAGGATATCTGTGGTAAGCAGTTCCTGCCCCGGCTCAGGGCCAAGAACAGA
TGGAACAGCTGAATATGGGCCAAACAGGATATCTGTGGTAAGCAGTTCCTGCCCCGGCTCAGGGCCAAGA
ACAGATGGTCCCCAGATGCGGTCCAGCCCTCAGCAGTTTCTAGAGAACCATCAGATGTTTCCAGGGTGCC
CCAAGGACCTGAAATGACCCTGTGCCTTATTTGAACTAACCAATCAGTTCGCTTCTCGCTTCTGTTCGCG
CGCTTCTGCTCCCCGAGCTCAATAAAAGAGCCCACAACCCCTCACTCGGCGCGCCAGTCCTCCGATTGAC
TGAGTCGCCCGGGTACCCGTGTATCCAATAAACCCTCTTGCAGTTGCATCCGACTTGTGGTCTCGCTGTT
CCTTGGGAGGGTCTCCTCTGAGTGATTGACTACCCGTCAGCGGGGGTCTTTCATTTGGGGGCTCGTCCGG
GATCGGGAGACCCCTGCCCAGGGACCACCGACCCACCACCGGGAGGTAAGCTGGCCAGCAACTTATCTGT
GTCTGTCCGATTGTCTAGTGTCTATGACTGATTTTATGCGCCTGCGTCGGTACTAGTTAGCTAACTAGCT
CTGTATCTGGCGGACCCGTGGTGGAACTGACGAGTTCGGAACACCCGGCCGCAACCCTGGGAGACGTCCC
AGGGACTTCGGGGGCCGTTTTTGTGGCCCGACCTGAGTCCAAAAATCCCGATCGTTTTGGACTCTTTGGT
GCACCCCCCTAATAGGAGGGATATGTGGTTCTGGTAGGAGACGAGAACCTAAAACAGTTCCCGCCTCCGT
CTGAATTTTTGCTTTCGGTTTGGGACCGAAGCCGCGCCGCGCGTCTTGTCTGCTGCAGCATCGTTCTGTG
TTGTCTCTGTCTGACTGTGTTTCTGTATTTGTCTGAAAATTAGGGCCAGACTGTTACCACTCCCTTAAGT
TTGACCTTAGGTCACTGGAAAGATGTCGAGCGGATCGCTCACAACCAGTCGGTAGATGTCAAGAAGAGAC
GTTGGGTTACCTTCTGCTCTGCAGAATGGCCAACCTTTAACGTCGGATGGCCGCGAGACGGCACCTTTAA
CCGAGACCTCATCACCCAGGTTAAGATCAAGGTCTTTTCACCTGGCCCGCATGGACACCCAGACCAGGTC
CCCTACATCGTGACCTGGGAAGCCTTGGCTTTTGACCCCCCTCCCTGGGTCAAGCCCTTTGTACACCCTA
AGCCTCCGCCTCCTCTTCCTCCATCCGCCCCGTCTCTCCCCCTTGAACCTCCTCGTTCGACCCCGCCTCG
ATCCTCCCTTTATCCAGCCCTCACTCCTTCTCTAGGCGCCCCCATATGGCCATATGAGATCTTATATGGG
GCACCCCCGCCCCTTGTAAACTTCCCTGACCCTGACATGACAAGAGTTACTAACAGCCCCTCTCTCCAAG
CTCACTTACAGGCTCTCTACTTAGTCCAGCACGAAGTCTGGAGACCTCTGGCGGCAGCCTACCAAGAACA
ACTGGACCGACCGGTGGTACCTCACCCTTACCGAGTCGGCGACACAGTGTGGGTCCGCCGACACCAGACT
AAGAACCTAGAACCTCGCTGGAAAGGACCTTACACAGTCCTGCTGACCACCCCCACCGCCCTCAAAGTAG
ACGGCATCGCAGCTTGGATACACGCCGCCCACGTGAAGGCTGCCGACCCCGGGGGTGGACCATCCTCTAG
ACTGCCGGATCTAGCTAGTTAATTAAGGATCCATGGCGGCCCTAGTGTTGGAGGACGGGTCGGTCCTGCG
GGGCCAGCCCTTTGGGGCCGCCGTGTCGACTGCCGGGGAAGTGGTGTTTCAAACCGGCATGGTCGGCTAC
CCCGAGGCCCTCACTGATCCCTCCTACAAGGCACAGATCTTAGTGCTCACCTATCCTCTGATCGGCAACT
ATGGCATCCCCCCAGATGAAATGGATGAGTTCGGTCTCTGCAAGTGGTTTGAATCCTCGGGCATCCACGT
AGCAGCACTGGTAGTGGGAGAGTGCTGTCCTACTCCCAGCCACTGGAGTGCCACCCGCACCCTGCATGAG
TGGCTGCAGCAGCATGGCATCCCTGGCTTGCAAGGAGTAGACACTCGGGAGCTGACCAAGAAGTTGCGGG
AACAGGGGTCTCTGCTGGGGAAGCTGGTCCAGAATGGAACAGAACCTTCAAGTCTGCCATTCTTGGACCC
CAATGCCCGCCCCCTGGTACCAGAGGTCTCCATTAAGACTCCACGGGTATTCAATACAGGGGGTGCCCCT
CGGATCCTTGCTTTGGACTGTGGCCTCAAGTATAATCAGATCCGATGCCTCTGCCAGCGTGGGGCTGAGG
TCACTGTGGTACCCTGGGACCATGCACTAGACAGCCAAGAGTATGAGGGTCTCTTCTTAAGTAATGGGCC
TGGTGACCCTGCCTCCTATCCCAGTGTCGTATCCACACTGAGCCGTGTTTTATCTGAGCCTAATCCCCGA
CCTGTCTTTGGGATCTGCCTGGGACACCAGCTATTGGCCTTAGCCATTGGGGCCAAGACTTACAAGATGA
GATATGGGAACCGAGGCCATAACCAGCCCTGCTTGTTGGTGGGCTCTGGGCGCTGCTTTCTGACATCCCA
GAACCATGGGTTTGCTGTGGAGACAGACTCACTGCCAGCAGACTGGGCTCCTCTCTTCACCAACGCCAAT
GATGGTTCCAATGAAGGCATTGTGCACAACAGCTTGCCTTTCTTCAGTGTCCAGTTTCACCCAGAGCACC
AAGCTGGCCCTTCAGATATGGAACTGCTTTTCGATATCTTTCTGGAAACTGTGAAAGAGGCCACAGCTGG
GAACCCTGGGGGCCAGACAGTTAGAGAGCGGCTGACTGAGCGCCTCTGTCCCCCTGGGATTCCCACTCCC
GGCTCTGGACTTCCACCACCACGAAAGGTTCTGATCCTGGGCTCAGGGGGCCTCTCCATTGGCCAAGCTG
GAGAATTTGACTACTCGGGCTCTCAGGCAATTAAGGCCCTGAAGGAGGAAAACATCCAGACGTTGCTGAT
CAACCCCAATATTGCCACAGTGCAGACCTCCCAGGGGCTGGCCGACAAGGTCTATTTTCTTCCCATAACA
CCTCATTATGTAACCCAGGTGATACGTAATGAACGCCCCGATGGTGTGTTACTGACTTTTGGGGGCCAGA
CTGCTCTGAACTGTGGTGTGGAGCTGACCAAGGCCGGGGTGCTGGCTCGGTATGGGGTCCGGGTCCTGGG
CACACCAGTGGAGACCATTGAGCTGACCGAGGATCGACGGGCCTTTGCTGCCAGAATGGCAGAGATCGGA
GAGCATGTGGCCCCGAGCGAGGCAGCAAATTCTCTTGAACAGGCCCAGGCAGCCGCTGAACGGCTGGGGT
ACCCTGTGCTAGTGCGTGCAGCCTTTGCCCTGGGTGGCCTGGGCTCTGGCTTTGCCTCTAACAGGGAGGA
GCTCTCTGCTCTCGTGGCCCCAGCTTTTGCCCATACCAGCCAAGTGCTAGTAGACAAGTCTCTGAAGGGA
TGGAAGGAGATTGAGTACGAGGTGGTGAGAGACGCCTATGGCAACTGTGTCACGGTGTGTAACATGGAGA
ACTTGGACCCACTGGGCATCCACACTGGTGAGTCCATAGTGGTGGCCCCTAGCCAGACACTGAATGACAG
GGAGTATCAGCTCCTGAGGCAGACAGCTATCAAGGTGACCCAGCACCTGGGAATTGTTGGGGAGTGCAAT
GTGCAGTATGCCTTGAACCCTGAGTCTGAGCAGTATTACATCATTGAAGTGAATGCCAGGCTCTCTCGCA
GCTCTGCCCTGGCCAGTAAGGCCACAGGTTATCCACTGGCTTATGTGGCAGCCAAGCTAGCATTGGGCAT
CCCTTTGCCTGAGCTCAGGAACTCTGTGACAGGGGGTACAGCAGCCTTTGAACCCAGCGTGGATTATTGT
GTGGTGAAGATTCCTCGATGGGACCTTAGCAAGTTCCTGCGAGTCAGCACAAAGATTGGGAGCTGCATGA
AGAGCGTTGGTGAAGTCATGGGCATTGGGCGTTCATTTGAGGAGGCCTTCCAGAAGGCCCTGCGCATGGT
GGATGAGAACTGTGTGGGCTTTGATCACACAGTGAAACCAGTCAGCGATATGGAGTTGGAGACTCCAACA
GATAAGCGGATTTTTGTGGTGGCAGCTGCTTTGTGGGCTGGTTATTCAGTGGACCGCCTGTATGAGCTCA
CACGCATCGACCGCTGGTTCCTGCACCGAATGAAGCGTATCATCGCACATGCCCAGCTGCTAGAACAACA
CCGTGGACAGCCTTTGCCGCCAGACCTGCTGCAACAGGCCAAGTGTCTTGGCTTCTCAGACAAACAGATT
GCCCTTGCAGTTCTGAGCACAGAGCTGGCTGTTCGCAAGCTGCGTCAGGAACTGGGGATCTGTCCAGCAG
TGAAACAGATTGACACAGTTGCAGCTGAGTGGCCAGCCCAGACAAATTACCTATACCTAACGTATTGGGG
CACCACCCATGACCTCACCTTTCGAACACCTCATGTCCTAGTCCTTGGCTCTGGCGTCTACCGTATTGGC
TCTAGCGTTGAATTTGACTGGTGTGCTGTAGGCTGCATCCAGCAGCTCCGAAAGATGGGATATAAGACCA
TCATGGTGAACTATAACCCAGAGACAGTCAGCACCGACTATGACATGTGTGATCGACTCTACTTTGATGA
GATCTCTTTTGAGGTGGTGATGGACATCTATGAGCTCGAGAACCCTGAAGGTGTGATCCTATCCATGGGT
GGACAGCTGCCCAACAACATGGCCATGGCGTTGCATCGGCAGCAGTGCCGGGTGCTGGGCACCTCCCCTG
AAGCCATTGACTCGGCTGAGAACCGTTTCAAGTTTTCCCGGCTCCTTGACACCATTGGTATCAGCCAGCC
TCAGTGGAGGGAGCTCAGTGACCTCGAGTCTGCTCGCCAATTCTGCCAGACCGTGGGGTACCCCTGTGTG
GTGCGCCCCTCCTATGTGCTGAGCGGTGCTGCTATGAATGTGGCCTACACGGATGGAGACCTGGAGCGCT
TCCTGAGCAGCGCAGCAGCCGTCTCCAAAGAGCATCCCGTGGTCATCTCCAAGTTCATCCAGGAGGCTAA
GGAGATTGACGTGGATGCCGTGGCCTCTGATGGTGTGGTGGCAGCCATCGCCATCTCTGAGCATGTGGAG
AATGCAGGTGTGCATTCAGGTGATGCGACGCTGGTGACCCCCCCACAAGATATCACTGCCAAAACCCTGG
AGCGGATCAAAGCCATTGTGCATGCTGTGGGCCAGGAGCTACAGGTCACAGGACCCTTCAATCTGCAGCT
CATTGCCAAGGATGACCAGCTGAAAGTTATTGAATGCAACGTACGTGTCTCTCGCTCCTTCCCCTTCGTT
TCCAAGACACTGGGTGTGGACCTAGTAGCCTTGGCCACGCGGGTCATCATGGGGGAAGAAGTGGAACCTG
TGGGGCTAATGACTGGTTCTGGAGTTGTGGGAGTAAAGGTGCCTCAGTTCTCCTTCTCCCGCTTGGCGGG
TGCTGACGTGGTGTTGGGTGTGGAAATGACCAGTACTGGGGAGGTGGCCGGCTTTGGGGAGAGCCGCTGT
GAGGCATACCTCAAGGCCATGCTAAGCACTGGCTTTAAGATCCCCAAGAAGAATATCCTGCTGACCATTG
GCAGCTATAAGAACAAAAGCGAGCTGCTCCCAACTGTGCGGCTACTGGAGAGCCTGGGCTACAGCCTCTA
TGCCAGTCTCGGCACAGCTGACTTCTACACTGAGCATGGCGTCAAGGTAACAGCTGTGGACTGGCACTTT
GAGGAGGCTGTGGCTGGTGAGTGCCCACCACAGCGGAGCATCCTGGAGCAGCTAGCTGAGAAAAACTTTG
AGCTGGTGATTAACCTGTCAATGCGTGGAGCTGGGGGCCGGCGTCTCTCTTCCTTTGTCACCAAGGGCTA
CCGCACCCGACGCTTGGCCGCTGACTTCTCCGTGCCCCTAATCATCGATATCAAGTGCACCAAACTCTTT
GTGGAGGCCCTAGGCCAGATCGGGCCAGCCCCTCCTTTGAAGGTGCATGTTGACTGTATGACCTCCCAAA
AGCTTGTGCGACTGCCGGGATTGATTGATGTCCATGTGCACCTGCGGGAACCAGGTGGGACACATAAGGA
GGACTTTGCTTCAGGCACAGCCGCTGCCCTGGCTGGGGGTATCACCATGGTGTGTGCCATGCCTAATACC
CGGCCCCCCATCATTGACGCCCCTGCTCTGGCCCTGGCCCAGAAGCTGGCAGAGGCTGGCGCCCGGTGCG
ACTTTGCGCTATTCCTTGGGGCCTCGTCTGAAAATGCAGGAACCTTGGGCACCGTGGCCGGGTCTGCAGC
CGGGCTGAAGCTTTACCTCAATGAGACCTTCTCTGAGCTGCGGCTGGACAGCGTGGTCCAGTGGATGGAG
CATTTCGAGACATGGCCCTCCCACCTCCCCATTGTGGCTCACGCGGAGCAGCAAACCGTGGCTGCTGTCC
TCATGGTGGCTCAGCTCACTCAGCGCTCAGTGCACATATGTCACGTGGCACGGAAGGAGGAGATCCTGCT
AATTAAAGCTGCAAAGGCACGGGGCTTGCCAGTGACCTGCGAGGTGGCTCCCCACCACCTGTTCCTAAGC
CATGATGACCTGGAGCGCCTGGGGCCTGGGAAGGGGGAGGTCCGGCCTGAGCTTGGCTCCCGCCAGGATG
TGGAAGCCCTGTGGGAGAACATGGCTGTCATCGACTGCTTTGCCTCAGACCATGCTCCCCATACCTTGGA
GGAGAAGTGTGGGTCCAGGCCCCCACCTGGGTTCCCAGGGTTAGAGACCATGCTGCCACTACTCCTGACG
GCTGTAAGCGAGGGCCGGCTCAGCCTGGACGACCTGCTGCAGCGATTGCACCACAATCCTCGGCGCATCT
TTCACCTGCCTCCGCAGGAGGACACCTATGTGGAGGTGGATCTGGAGCATGAGTGGACAATTCCCAGCCA
CATGCCCTTCTCCAAGGCCCACTGGACACCTTTTGAAGGGCAGAAAGTGAAGGGCACCGTCCGCCGTGTG
GTCCTGCGAGGGGAGGTTGCCTATATCGATGGGCAGGTTCTGGTACCCCCGGGCTATGGACAGGATGTAC
GGAAGTGGCCACAGGGGGCTGTTCCTCAGCTCCCACCCTCAGCCCCTGCCACTAGTGAGATGACCACGAC
ACCTGAAAGACCCCGCCGTGGCATCCCAGGGCTTCCTGATGGCCGCTTCCATCTGCCGCCCCGAATCCAT
CGAGCCTCCGACCCAGGTTTGCCAGCTGAGGAGCCAAAGGAGAAGTCCTCTCGGAAGGTAGCCGAGCCAG
AGCTGATGGGAACCCCTGATGGCACCTGCTACCCTCCACCACCAGTACCGAGACAGGCATCTCCCCAGAA
CCTGGGGACCCCTGGCTTGCTGCACCCCCAGACCTCACCCCTGCTGCACTCATTAGTGGGCCAACATATC
CTGTCCGTCCAGCAGTTCACCAAGGATCAGATGTCTCACCTGTTCAATGTGGCACACACACTGCGTATGA
TGGTGCAGAAGGAGCGGAGCCTCGACATCCTGAAGGGGAAGGTCATGGCCTCCATGTTCTATGAAGTGAG
CACACGGACCAGCAGCTCCTTTGCAGCAGCCATGGCCCGGCTGGGAGGTGCTGTGCTCAGCTTCTCGGAA
GCCACATCGTCCGTCCAGAAGGGCGAATCCCTGGCTGACTCCGTGCAGACCATGAGCTGCTATGCCGACG
TCGTCGTGCTCCGGCACCCCCAGCCTGGAGCAGTGGAGCTGGCCGCCAAGCACTGCCGGAGGCCAGTGAT
CAATGCTGGGGATGGGGTCGGAGAGCACCCCACCCAGGCCCTGCTGGACATCTTCACCATCCGTGAGGAG
CTGGGAACTGTCAATGGCATGACGATCACGATGGTGGGTGACCTGAAGCACGGACGCACAGTACATTCCC
TGGCCTGCCTGCTCACCCAGTATCGTGTCAGCCTGCGCTACGTGGCACCTCCCAGCCTGCGCATGCCACC
CACTGTGCGGGCCTTCGTGGCCTCCCGCGGCACCAAGCAGGAGGAATTCGAGAGCATTGAGGAGGCGCTG
CCTGACACTGATGTGCTCTACATGACTCGAATCCAGAAGGAACGATTTGGCTCTACCCAGGAGTACGAAG
CTTGCTTTGGTCAGTTCATCCTCACTCCCCACATCATGACCCGGGCCAAGAAGAAGATGGTGGTGATGCA
CCCGATGCCCCGTGTCAACGAGATAAGCGTGGAAGTGGACTCGGATCCCCGCGCAGCCTACTTCCGCCAG
GCTGAGAACGGCATGTACATCCGCATGGCTCTGTTAGCCACCGTGCTGGGCCGTTTCGACTACAAAGACG
ATGACGACAAGTAGGAATTCCTGCAGGCCTCGAGGGCCGGCGCGCCGCGGCCGCTACGTAAATTCCCCCC
CCCCCCCCCCTCTCCCTCCCCCCCCCCTAACGTTACTGGCCGAAGCCGCTTGGAATAAGGCCGGTGTGCG
TTTGTCTATATGTTATTTTCCACCATATTGCCGTCTTTTGGCAATGTGAGGGCCCGGAAACCTGGCCCTG
TCTTCTTGACGAGCATTCCTAGGGGTCTTTCCCCTCTCGCCAAAGGAATGCAAGGTCTGTTGAATGTCGT
GAAGGAAGCAGTTCCTCTGGAAGCTTCTTGAAGACAAACAACGTCTGTAGCGACCCTTTGCAGGCAGCGG
AACCCCCCACCTGGCGACAGGTGCCTCTGCGGCCAAAAGCCACGTGTATAAGATACACCTGCAAAGGCGG
CACAACCCCAGTGCCACGTTGTGAGTTGGATAGTTGTGGAAAGAGTCAAATGGCTCTCCTCAAGCGTATT
CAACAAGGGGCTGAAGGATGCCCAGAAGGTACCCCATTGTATGGGATCTGATCTGGGGCCTCGGTGCACA
TGCTTTACATGTGTTTAGTCGAGGTTAAAAAAACGTCTAGGCCCCCCGAACCACGGGGACGTGGTTTTCC
TTTGAAAAACACGATGATAATATGGCCACAACCATGGTTCCTTTGTCTCAAGAAGAATCCACCCTCATTG
AAAGAGCAACGGCTACAATCAACAGCATCCCCATCTCTGAAGACTACAGCGTCGCCAGCGCAGCTCTCTC
TAGCGACGGCCGCATCTTCACTGGTGTCAATGTATATCATTTTACTGGGGGACCTTGTGCAGAACTCGTG
GTGCTGGGCACTGCTGCTGCTGCGGCAGCTGGCAACCTGACTTGTATCGTCGCGATCGGAAATGAGAACA
GGGGCATCTTGAGCCCCTGCGGACGGTGCCGACAGGTGCTTCTCGATCTGCATCCTGGGATCAAAGCCAT
AGTGAAGGACAGTGATGGACAGCCGACGGCAGTTGGGATTCGTGAATTGCTGCCCTCTGGTTATGTGTGG
GAGGGCTAAGTCGACGATAAAATAAAAGATTTTATTTAGTCTCCAGAAAAAGGGGGGAATGAAAGACCCC
ACCTGTAGGTTTGGCAAGCTAGCTTAAGTAACGCCATTTTGCAAGGCATGGAAAAATACATAACTGAGAA
TAGAGAAGTTCAGATCAAGGTCAGGAACAGATGGAACAGCTGAATATGGGCCAAACAGGATATCTGTGGT
AAGCAGTTCCTGCCCCGGCTCAGGGCCAAGAACAGATGGAACAGCTGAATATGGGCCAAACAGGATATCT
GTGGTAAGCAGTTCCTGCCCCGGCTCAGGGCCAAGAACAGATGGTCCCCAGATGCGGTCCAGCCCTCAGC
AGTTTCTAGAGAACCATCAGATGTTTCCAGGGTGCCCCAAGGACCTGAAATGACCCTGTGCCTTATTTGA
ACTAACCAATCAGTTCGCTTCTCGCTTCTGTTCGCGCGCTTCTGCTCCCCGAGCTCAATAAAAGAGCCCA
CAACCCCTCACTCGGGGCGCCAGTCCTCCGATTGACTGAGTCGCCCGGGTACCCGTGTATCCAATAAACC
CTCTTGCAGTTGCATCCGACTTGTGGTCTCGCTGTTCCTTGGGAGGGTCTCCTCTGAGTGATTGACTACC
CGTCAGCGGGGGTCTTTCACATGCAGCATGTATCAAAATTAATTTGGTTTTTTTTCTTAAGTATTTACAT
TAAATGGCCATAGTTGCATTAATGAATCGGCCAACGCGCGGGGAGAGGCGGTTTGCGTATTGGGCGCTCT
TCCGCTTCCTCGCTCACTGACTCGCTGCGCTCGGTCGTTCGGCTGCGGCGAGCGGTATCAGCTCACTCAA
AGGCGGTAATACGGTTATCCACAGAATCAGGGGATAACGCAGGAAAGAACATGTGAGCAAAAGGCCAGCA
AAAGGCCAGGAACCGTAAAAAGGCCGCGTTGCTGGCGTTTTTCCATAGGCTCCGCCCCCCTGACGAGCAT
CACAAAAATCGACGCTCAAGTCAGAGGTGGCGAAACCCGACAGGACTATAAAGATACCAGGCGTTTCCCC
CTGGAAGCTCCCTCGTGCGCTCTCCTGTTCCGACCCTGCCGCTTACCGGATACCTGTCCGCCTTTCTCCC
TTCGGGAAGCGTGGCGCTTTCTCATAGCTCACGCTGTAGGTATCTCAGTTCGGTGTAGGTCGTTCGCTCC
AAGCTGGGCTGTGTGCACGAACCCCCCGTTCAGCCCGACCGCTGCGCCTTATCCGGTAACTATCGTCTTG
AGTCCAACCCGGTAAGACACGACTTATCGCCACTGGCAGCAGCCACTGGTAACAGGATTAGCAGAGCGAG
GTATGTAGGCGGTGCTACAGAGTTCTTGAAGTGGTGGCCTAACTACGGCTACACTAGAAGAACAGTATTT
GGTATCTGCGCTCTGCTGAAGCCAGTTACCTTCGGAAAAAGAGTTGGTAGCTCTTGATCCGGCAAACAAA
CCACCGCTGGTAGCGGTGGTTTTTTTGTTTGCAAGCAGCAGATTACGCGCAGAAAAAAAGGATCTCAAGA
AGATCCTTTGATCTTTTCTACGGGGTCTGACGCTCAGTGGAACGAAAACTCACGTTAAGGGATTTTGGTC
ATGAGATTATCAAAAAGGATCTTCACCTAGATCCTTTTGCGGCCGGCCGCAAATCAATCTAAAGTATATA
TGAGTAAACTTGGTCTGACAGTTACCAATGCTTAATCAGTGAGGCACCTATCTCAGCGATCTGTCTATTT
CGTTCATCCATAGTTGCCTGACTCCCCGTCGTGTAGATAACTACGATACGGGAGGGCTTACCATCTGGCC
CCAGTGCTGCAATGATACCGCGAGACCCACGCTCACCGGCTCCAGATTTATCAGCAATAAACCAGCCAGC
CGGAAGGGCCGAGCGCAGAAGTGGTCCTGCAACTTTATCCGCCTCCATCCAGTCTATTAATTGTTGCCGG
GAAGCTAGAGTAAGTAGTTCGCCAGTTAATAGTTTGCGCAACGTTGTTGCCATTGCTACAGGCATCGTGG
TGTCACGCTCGTCGTTTGGTATGGCTTCATTCAGCTCCGGTTCCCAACGATCAAGGCGAGTTACATGATC
CCCCATGTTGTGCAAAAAAGCGGTTAGCTCCTTCGGTCCTCCGATCGTTGTCAGAAGTAAGTTGGCCGCA
GTGTTATCACTCATGGTTATGGCAGCACTGCATAATTCTCTTACTGTCATGCCATCCGTAAGATGCTTTT
CTGTGACTGGTGAGTACTCAACCAAGTCATTCTGAGAATAGTGTATGCGGCGACCGAGTTGCTCTTGCCC
GGCGTCAATACGGGATAATACCGCGCCACATAGCAGAACTTTAAAAGTGCTCATCATTGGAAAACGTTCT
TCGGGGCGAAAACTCTCAAGGATCTTACCGCTGTTGAGATCCAGTTCGATGTAACCCACTCGTGCACCCA
ACTGATCTTCAGCATCTTTTACTTTCACCAGCGTTTCTGGGTGAGCAAAAACAGGAAGGCAAAATGCCGC
AAAAAAGGGAATAAGGGCGACACGGAAATGTTGAATACTCATACTCTTCCTTTTTCAATATTATTGAAGC
ATTTATCAGGGTTATTGTCTCATGAGCGGATACATATTTGAATGTATTTAGAAAAATAAACAAATAGGGG
TTCCGCGCACATTTC
